>Addgene plasmid #207726 | qTAG-C-ultraID-Puro | addgene full sequence | sequence record 451310 | Addgene NGS Result
ATGCGGTGTGAAATACCGCACAGATGCGTAAGGAGAAAATACCGCATCAGGCGCCATTCGCCATTCAGGC
TGCGCAACTGTTGGGAAGGGCGATCGGTGCGGGCCTCTTCGCTATTACGCCAGCTGGCGAAAGGGGGATG
TGCTGCAAGGCGATTAAGTTGGGTAACGCCAGGGTTTTCCCAGTCACGACGTTGTAAAACGACGGCCAGT
GAATTCGGAGGAAGCGGAGGATCTGGCGGTACCGGTGGAGGCGGATCTATGTTCAAGAACCTGATCTGGC
TGAAGGAGGTGGACAGCACCCAGGAGAGACTGAAGGAGTGGAACGTGTCCTACGGCACCGCCCTGGTGGC
CGACAGACAGACCAAGGGCAGAGGCGGCCCCGGCAGAAAGTGGCTGAGCCAGGAGGGCGGCCTGTACTTC
AGCTTCCTGCTGAACCCCAAGGAGTTCGAGAACCTGCTGCAGCTGCCCCTGGTGCTGGGCCTGAGCGTGA
GCGAGGCCCTGGAGGAGATCACCGAGATCCCCTTCAGCCTGAAGTGGCCCAACGACGTGTACTTCCAGGA
GAAGAAGGTGAGCGGCGTGCTGTGCGAGCTGAGCAAGGACAAGCTGATCGTGGGCATCGGCATCAACGTG
AACCAGAGAGAGATCCCCGAGGAGATCAAGGACAGAGCCACCACCCTGTACGAGATCACCGGCAAGGACT
GGGACAGAAAGGAGGTGCTGCTGAAGGTGCTGAAGAGAATCAGCGAGAACCTGAAGAAGTTCAAGGAGAA
GGGAGGTGGCGGTTCCGGCAAGCCCATCCCCAACCCCCTGCTGGGCCTGGACAGCACCGGAGGTGGCGGA
TCAACGCGTTACCGTTCGTATAGCATACATTATACGAAGTTATCTGGATCCGGAGCTACTAACTTCAGCC
TGCTGAAGCAGGCCGGAGACGTGGAGGAGAACCCTGGACCTTCTAGAATGACCGAGTACAAGCCCACGGT
GCGCCTCGCCACCCGCGACGACGTCCCCAGGGCCGTACGCACCCTCGCCGCCGCGTTCGCCGACTACCCC
GCCACGCGCCACACCGTCGATCCGGACCGCCACATCGAGCGGGTCACCGAGCTGCAAGAACTCTTCCTCA
CGCGCGTCGGGCTCGACATCGGCAAGGTGTGGGTCGCGGACGACGGCGCCGCGGTGGCGGTCTGGACCAC
GCCGGAGAGCGTCGAAGCGGGGGCGGTGTTCGCCGAGATCGGCCCGCGCATGGCCGAGTTGAGCGGTTCC
CGGCTGGCCGCGCAGCAACAGATGGAAGGCCTCCTGGCGCCGCACCGGCCCAAGGAGCCCGCGTGGTTCC
TGGCCACCGTCGGCGTCTCGCCCGACCACCAGGGCAAGGGTCTGGGCAGCGCCGTCGTGCTCCCCGGAGT
GGAGGCGGCCGAGCGCGCCGGGGTGCCCGCCTTCCTGGAGACCTCCGCGCCCCGCAACCTCCCCTTCTAC
GAGCGGCTCGGCTTCACCGTCACCGCCGACGTCGAGGTGCCCGAAGGACCGCGCACCTGGTGCATGACCC
GCAAGCCCGGTGCCCCCGGGATAACTTCGTATAGCATACATTATACGAACGGTAGCCTCGAGACCGGTAA
GAGCAAGTGAAAGCTTGGCGTAATCATGGTCATAGCTGTTTCCTGTGTGAAATTGTTATCCGCTCACAAT
TCCACACAACATACGAGCCGGAAGCATAAAGTGTAAAGCCTGGGGTGCCTAATGAGTGAGCTAACTCACA
TTAATTGCGTTGCGCTCACTGCCCGCTTTCCAGTCGGGAAACCTGTCGTGCCAGCTGCATTAATGAATCG
GCCAACGCGCGGGGAGAGGCGGTTTGCGTATTGGGCGCTCTTCCGCTTCCTCGCTCACTGACTCGCTGCG
CTCGGTCGTTCGGCTGCGGCGAGCGGTATCAGCTCACTCAAAGGCGGTAATACGGTTATCCACAGAATCA
GGGGATAACGCAGGAAAGAACATGTGAGCAAAAGGCCAGCAAAAGGCCAGGAACCGTAAAAAGGCCGCGT
TGCTGGCGTTTTTCCATAGGCTCCGCCCCCCTGACGAGCATCACAAAAATCGACGCTCAAGTCAGAGGTG
GCGAAACCCGACAGGACTATAAAGATACCAGGCGTTTCCCCCTGGAAGCTCCCTCGTGCGCTCTCCTGTT
CCGACCCTGCCGCTTACCGGATACCTGTCCGCCTTTCTCCCTTCGGGAAGCGTGGCGCTTTCTCATAGCT
CACGCTGTAGGTATCTCAGTTCGGTGTAGGTCGTTCGCTCCAAGCTGGGCTGTGTGCACGAACCCCCCGT
TCAGCCCGACCGCTGCGCCTTATCCGGTAACTATCGTCTTGAGTCCAACCCGGTAAGACACGACTTATCG
CCACTGGCAGCAGCCACTGGTAACAGGATTAGCAGAGCGAGGTATGTAGGCGGTGCTACAGAGTTCTTGA
AGTGGTGGCCTAACTACGGCTACACTAGAAGAACAGTATTTGGTATCTGCGCTCTGCTGAAGCCAGTTAC
CTTCGGAAAAAGAGTTGGTAGCTCTTGATCCGGCAAACAAACCACCGCTGGTAGCGGTGGTTTTTTTGTT
TGCAAGCAGCAGATTACGCGCAGAAAAAAAGGATCTCAAGAAGATCCTTTGATCTTTTCTACGGGGTCTG
ACGCTCAGTGGAACGAAAACTCACGTTAAGGGATTTTGGTCATGAGATTATCAAAAAGGATCTTCACCTA
GATCCTTTTAAATTAAAAATGAAGTTTTAAATCAATCTAAAGTATATATGAGTAAACTTGGTCTGACAGT
TACCAATGCTTAATCAGTGAGGCACCTATCTCAGCGATCTGTCTATTTCGTTCATCCATAGTTGCCTGAC
TCCCCGTCGTGTAGATAACTACGATACGGGAGGGCTTACCATCTGGCCCCAGTGCTGCAATGATACCGCG
AGACCCACGCTCACCGGCTCCAGATTTATCAGCAATAAACCAGCCAGCCGGAAGGGCCGAGCGCAGAAGT
GGTCCTGCAACTTTATCCGCCTCCATCCAGTCTATTAATTGTTGCCGGGAAGCTAGAGTAAGTAGTTCGC
CAGTTAATAGTTTGCGCAACGTTGTTGCCATTGCTACAGGCATCGTGGTGTCACGCTCGTCGTTTGGTAT
GGCTTCATTCAGCTCCGGTTCCCAACGATCAAGGCGAGTTACATGATCCCCCATGTTGTGCAAAAAAGCG
GTTAGCTCCTTCGGTCCTCCGATCGTTGTCAGAAGTAAGTTGGCCGCAGTGTTATCACTCATGGTTATGG
CAGCACTGCATAATTCTCTTACTGTCATGCCATCCGTAAGATGCTTTTCTGTGACTGGTGAGTACTCAAC
CAAGTCATTCTGAGAATAGTGTATGCGGCGACCGAGTTGCTCTTGCCCGGCGTCAATACGGGATAATACC
GCGCCACATAGCAGAACTTTAAAAGTGCTCATCATTGGAAAACGTTCTTCGGGGCGAAAACTCTCAAGGA
TCTTACCGCTGTTGAGATCCAGTTCGATGTAACCCACTCGTGCACCCAACTGATCTTCAGCATCTTTTAC
TTTCACCAGCGTTTCTGGGTGAGCAAAAACAGGAAGGCAAAATGCCGCAAAAAAGGGAATAAGGGCGACA
CGGAAATGTTGAATACTCATACTCTTCCTTTTTCAATATTATTGAAGCATTTATCAGGGTTATTGTCTCA
TGAGCGGATACATATTTGAATGTATTTAGAAAAATAAACAAATAGGGGTTCCGCGCACATTTCCCCGAAA
AGTGCCACCTGACGTCTAAGAAACCATTATTATCATGACATTAACCTATAAAAATAGGCGTATCACGAGG
CCCTTTCGTCTCGCGCGTTTCGGTGATGACGGTGAAAACCTCTGACACATGCAGCTCCCGGAGACGGTCA
CAGCTTGTCTGTAAGCGGATGCCGGGAGCAGACAAGCCCGTCAGGGCGCGTCAGCGGGTGTTGGCGGGTG
TCGGGGCTGGCTTAACTATGCGGCATCAGAGCAGATTGTACTGAGAGTGCACCAT
Features (pLannotate 1.2.2; 14 found; start..end, strand, type, name):
     57..214     -  CDS            lacZα (fragment): LacZα fragment of β-galactosidase; lacZ fragment
    259..771     +  CDS            BioID2 (fragment): promiscuous R40G mutant of a biotin protein ligase from Aquifex aeolicus (Kim et al., 2016)
    850..883     +  protein_bind   lox71: Left element (LE) mutant of loxP (Araki et al., 2010). Cre-mediated recombination occurs in the 8-bp core sequence (GCATACAT). Cre recombinase
    958..1554    +  CDS            PuroR (fragment): puromycin N-acetyltransferase; pac from Streptomyces; confers resistance to puromycin
   1561..1594    +  protein_bind   lox66: Right element (RE) mutant of loxP (Araki et al., 2010). Cre-mediated recombination occurs in the 8-bp core sequence (GCATACAT). Cre recombinase
   1663..1679    -  protein_bind   lac operator: The lac repressor binds to the lac operator to inhibit transcription in E. coli. This inhibition can be relieved by adding lactose or isopropyl-β-D-thiogalactopyranoside (IPTG). lac repressor encoded by lacI
   1687..1717    -  promoter       lac promoter: promoter for the E. coli lac operon
   1732..1753    -  protein_bind   CAP binding site: CAP binding activates transcription in the presence of cAMP. E. coli catabolite activator protein
   1766..1858    -  CDS            lacI (fragment): lac repressor; lacI; The lac repressor binds to the lac operator to inhibit transcription in E. coli. This inhibition can be relieved by adding lactose or isopropyl-β-D-thiogalactopyranoside (IPTG).
   2041..2629    -  rep_origin     ori: high-copy-number ColE1/pMB1/pBR322/pUC origin of replication
   2800..3660    -  CDS            AmpR: β-lactamase; bla; confers resistance to ampicillin, carbenicillin, and related antibiotics
   3661..3765    -  promoter       AmpR promoter: bla
   3860..3895    +  CDS            rop (fragment): Rop protein, which maintains plasmids at low copy number; rop
   3997..51      +  misc_feature   bom (fragment) (across the origin): basis of mobility region from pBR322
