[The description below was written by a language model from this plasmid's Addgene catalogue record and pLannotate feature annotations shown in this document.]
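Description:
qTAG-C-ultraID-Puro is an empty donor (repair-template) plasmid from the qTAG scaffold series for CRISPR-based endogenous tagging in mammalian cells. It is built on a pUC19 backbone of about 4 kb in total. It propagates in E. coli at high copy from the ColE1/pUC origin and is selected with ampicillin through the β-lactamase gene and its native promoter. Remnants of the pUC19 lac region (lacZα fragment, lac promoter and operator, CAP site) flank the cassette and have no role in its mammalian function.

The payload is a promoterless ultraID-2A-Puro cassette intended for in-frame insertion at the C-terminus of a target gene. UltraID is a compact promiscuous biotin ligase used for proximity labelling. The annotation software detects it as a BioID2 fragment, which points to sequence similarity with the Aquifex aeolicus biotin ligase. Downstream lies the puromycin N-acetyltransferase coding sequence, linked, according to the catalogue description, by a 2A peptide that the feature table does not annotate. After correct integration, the endogenous promoter would drive both the tagged protein and a separately released resistance enzyme, allowing puromycin enrichment of edited cells. The PuroR sequence is bracketed by lox71 and lox66 mutant sites in the same orientation, so Cre recombinase could presumably excise the selection marker after clones are isolated.

No homology arms are present. Users must clone gene-specific left and right arms on either side of the cassette and then co-deliver the donor with Cas9 and a guide RNA targeting the region near the stop codon. The resulting knock-in lines express the ultraID fusion at endogenous levels for proximity-dependent biotinylation studies.
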