Addgene plasmid #207726: qTAG-C-ultraID-Puro
Purpose: (Empty Backbone) Empty C-terminus donor cassette. Integrate homology arms to target the C-terminus insertion of a ultraID-2A-Puro cassette
Depositing lab: Laurence Pelletier. Depositing organization: Sinai Health System. Publication: qTAG: an adaptable plasmid scaffold for CRISPR-based endogenous tagging. Philip R, Sharma A, Matellan L, Erpf AC, Hsu WH, Tkach JM, Wyatt HDM, Pelletier L. EMBO J. 2024 Dec 12. doi: 10.1038/s44318-024-00337-5. PubMed 39668248.
Backbone
  Vector backbone: pUC19
  Backbone manufacturer: Invitrogen
  Backbone size (bp): 2686
  Vector type: Mammalian Expression, CRISPR ; Donor Cassette
  Selectable markers: Puromycin
Growth in bacteria
  Bacterial resistance: Ampicillin, 100 μg/mL
  Growth temperature: 37°C
  Growth strain: DH5alpha
  Copy number: High Copy
Gene/Insert
  Gene/Insert name: None
Terms and licenses: Academic/Nonprofit Terms; Industry Terms: Not Available to Industry
Depositor comments: Please visit https://www.biorxiv.org/content/10.1101/2023.11.01.565029v3 for bioRxiv preprint.
How to cite: qTAG-C-ultraID-Puro was a gift from Laurence Pelletier (Addgene plasmid # 207726 ; http://n2t.net/addgene:207726 ; RRID:Addgene_207726)
